>Addgene plasmid #232199 | pAAV2/2 | addgene full sequence | sequence record 457007 | Addgene NGS Result
GAGTAAGGCCCCGGAGGCTCTTTTCTTTGTGCAATTTGAGAAGGGAGAGAGCTACTTCCACATGCACGTG
CTCGTGGAAACCACCGGGGTGAAATCCATGGTTTTGGGACGTTTCCTGAGTCAGATTCGCGAAAAACTGA
TTCAGAGAATTTACCGCGGGATCGAGCCGACTTTGCCAAACTGGTTCGCGGTCACAAAGACCAGAAATGG
CGCCGGAGGCGGGAACAAGGTGGTGGATGAGTGCTACATCCCCAATTACTTGCTCCCCAAAACCCAGCCT
GAGCTCCAGTGGGCGTGGACTAATATGGAACAGTATTTAAGCGCCTGTTTGAATCTCACGGAGCGTAAAC
GGTTGGTGGCGCAGCATCTGACGCACGTGTCGCAGACGCAGGAGCAGAACAAAGAGAATCAGAATCCCAA
TTCTGATGCGCCGGTGATCAGATCAAAAACTTCAGCCAGGTACATGGAGCTGGTCGGGTGGCTCGTGGAC
AAGGGGATTACCTCGGAGAAGCAGTGGATCCAGGAGGACCAGGCCTCATACATCTCCTTCAATGCGGCCT
CCAACTCGCGGTCCCAAATCAAGGCTGCCTTGGACAATGCGGGAAAGATTATGAGCCTGACTAAAACCGC
CCCCGACTACCTGGTGGGCCAGCAGCCCGTGGAGGACATTTCCAGCAATCGGATTTATAAAATTTTGGAA
CTAAACGGGTACGATCCCCAATATGCGGCTTCCGTCTTTCTGGGATGGGCCACGAAAAAGTTCGGCAAGA
GGAACACCATCTGGCTGTTTGGGCCTGCAACTACCGGGAAGACCAACATCGCGGAGGCCATAGCCCACAC
TGTGCCCTTCTACGGGTGCGTAAACTGGACCAATGAGAACTTTCCCTTCAACGACTGTGTCGACAAGATG
GTGATCTGGTGGGAGGAGGGGAAGATGACCGCCAAGGTCGTGGAGTCGGCCAAAGCCATTCTCGGAGGAA
GCAAGGTGCGCGTGGACCAGAAATGCAAGTCCTCGGCCCAGATAGACCCGACTCCCGTGATCGTCACCTC
CAACACCAACATGTGCGCCGTGATTGACGGGAACTCAACGACCTTCGAACACCAGCAGCCGTTGCAAGAC
CGGATGTTCAAATTTGAACTCACCCGCCGTCTGGATCATGACTTTGGGAAGGTCACCAAGCAGGAAGTCA
AAGACTTTTTCCGGTGGGCAAAGGATCACGTGGTTGAGGTGGAGCATGAATTCTACGTCAAAAAGGGTGG
AGCCAAGAAAAGACCCGCCCCCAGTGACGCAGATATAAGTGAGCCCAAACGGGTGCGCGAGTCAGTTGCG
CAGCCATCGACGTCAGACGCGGAAGCTTCGATCAACTACGCAGACAGGTACCAAAACAAATGTTCTCGTC
ACGTGGGCATGAATCTGATGCTGTTTCCCTGCAGACAATGCGAGAGAATGAATCAGAATTCAAATATCTG
CTTCACTCACGGACAGAAAGACTGTTTAGAGTGCTTTCCCGTGTCAGAATCTCAACCCGTTTCTGTCGTC
AAAAAGGCGTATCAGAAACTGTGCTACATTCATCATATCATGGGAAAGGTGCCAGACGCTTGCACTGCCT
GCGATCTGGTCAATGTGGATTTGGATGACTGCATCTTTGAACAATAAATGATTTAAATCAGGTATGGCTG
CCGATGGTTATCTTCCAGATTGGCTCGAGGACACTCTCTCTGAAGGAATAAGACAGTGGTGGAAGCTCAA
ACCTGGCCCACCACCACCAAAGCCCGCAGAGCGGCATAAGGACGACAGCAGGGGTCTTGTGCTTCCTGGG
TACAAGTACCTCGGACCCTTCAACGGACTCGACAAGGGAGAGCCGGTCAACGAGGCAGACGCCGCGGCCC
TCGAGCACGACAAAGCCTACGACCGGCAGCTCGACAGCGGAGACAACCCGTACCTCAAGTACAACCACGC
CGACGCGGAGTTTCAGGAGCGCCTTAAAGAAGATACGTCTTTTGGGGGCAACCTCGGACGAGCAGTCTTC
CAGGCGAAAAAGAGGGTTCTTGAACCTCTGGGCCTGGTTGAGGAACCTGTTAAGACGGCTCCGGGAAAAA
AGAGGCCGGTAGAGCACTCTCCTGTGGAGCCAGACTCCTCCTCGGGAACCGGAAAGGCGGGCCAGCAGCC
TGCAAGAAAAAGATTGAATTTTGGTCAGACTG
[609 nt withheld, positions 2203-2811]
TGAACAACGGGAGTCAGGCAGTAGGACGCTCTTCATTTTACTGCCTGGAGTACTTTCCTTCTCAGATGCT
GCGTACCGGAAACAACTTTACCTTCAGCTACACTTTTGAGGACGTTCCTTTCCACAGCAGCTACGCTCAC
AGCCAGAGTCTGGACCGTCTCATGAATCCTCTCATCGACCAGTACCTGTATTACTTGAGCAGAACAAACA
CTCCAAGTGGAACCACCACGCAGTCAAGGCTTCAGTTTTCTCAGGCCGGAGCGAGTGACATTCGGGACCA
GTCTAGGAACTGGCTTCCTGGACCCTGTTACCGCCAGCAGCGAGTATCAAAGACATCTGCGGATAACAAC
AACAGTGAATACTCGTGGACTGGAGCTACCAAGTACCACCTCAATGGCAGAGACTCTCTGGTGAATCCGG
GCCCGGCCATGGCAAGCCACAAGGACGATGAAGAAAAGTTTTTTCCTCAGAGCGGGGTTCTCATCTTTGG
GAAGCAAGGCTCAGAGAAAACAAATGTGGACATTGAAAAGGTCATGATTACAGACGAAGAGGAAATCAGG
ACAACCAATCCCGTGGCTACGGAGCAGTATGGTTCTGTATCTACCAACCTCCAGAGAGGCAACAGACAAG
CAGCTACCGCAGATGTCAACACACAAGGCGTTCTTCCAGGCATGGTCTGGCAGGACAGAGATGTGTACCT
TCAGGGGCCCATCTGGGCAAAGATTCCACACACGGACGGACATTTTCACCCCTCTCCCCTCATGGGTGGA
TTCGGACTTAAACACCCTCCTCCACAGATTCTCATCAAGAACACCCCGGTACCTGCGAATCCTTCGACCA
CCTTCAGTGCGGCAAAGTTTGCTTCCTTCATCACACAGTACTCCACGGGACAGGTCAGCGTGGAGATCGA
GTGGGAGCTGCAGAAGGAAAACAGCAAACGCTGGAATCCCGAAATTCAGTACACTTCCAACTACAACAAG
TCTGTTAATGTGGACTTTACTGTGGACACTAATGGCGTGTATTCAGAGCCTCGCCCCATTGGCACCAGAT
ACCTGACTCGTAATCTGTAATTACGTGTTAATCAATAAACCGGTTGATTCGTTTCAGTTGAACTTTGGTC
TCCTGTCCTTCTTATCTTATCGGTTACCATGGTTATAGCTTACACATTAACTGCTTGGTTGCGCTTCGCG
ATAAAAGACTTACGTCATCGGGTTACCCCTAGGGGGATCCACTAGTTCTAGAGGTCCTGTATTAGAGGTC
ACGTGAGTGTTTTGCGACATTTTGCGACACCATGTGGTCACGCTGGGTATTTAAGCCCGAGTGAGCACGC
AGGGTCTCCATTTTGAAGCGGGAGGTTTGAACGCGCAGCCGCCAAGCCGAATTCTGCAGATATCCATCAC
ACTGGCGGCCGCTCGACTAGAGCGGCCGCCACCGCGGTGGAGCTCCAGCTTTTGTTCCCTTTAGTGAGGG
TTAATTGCGCGCTTGGCGTAATCATGGTCATAGCTGTTTCCTGTGTGAAATTGTTATCCGCTCACAATTC
CACACAACATACGAGCCGGAAGCATAAAGTGTAAAGCCTGGGGTGCCTAATGAGTGAGCTAACTCACATT
AATTGCGTTGCGCTCACTGCCCGCTTTCCAGTCGGGAAACCTGTCGTGCCAGCTGCATTAATGAATCGGC
CAACGCGCGGGGAGAGGCGGTTTGCGTATTGGGCGCTCTTCCGCTTCCTCGCTCACTGACTCGCTGCGCT
CGGTCGTTCGGCTGCGGCGAGCGGTATCAGCTCACTCAAAGGCGGTAATACGGTTATCCACAGAATCAGG
GGATAACGCAGGAAAGAACATGTGAGCAAAAGGCCAGCAAAAGGCCAGGAACCGTAAAAAGGCCGCGTTG
CTGGCGTTTTTCCATAGGCTCCGCCCCCCTGACGAGCATCACAAAAATCGACGCTCAAGTCAGAGGTGGC
GAAACCCGACAGGACTATAAAGATACCAGGCGTTTCCCCCTGGAAGCTCCCTCGTGCGCTCTCCTGTTCC
GACCCTGCCGCTTACCGGATACCTGTCCGCCTTTCTCCCTTCGGGAAGCGTGGCGCTTTCTCATAGCTCA
CGCTGTAGGTATCTCAGTTCGGTGTAGGTCGTTCGCTCCAAGCTGGGCTGTGTGCACGAACCCCCCGTTC
AGCCCGACCGCTGCGCCTTATCCGGTAACTATCGTCTTGAGTCCAACCCGGTAAGACACGACTTATCGCC
ACTGGCAGCAGCCACTGGTAACAGGATTAGCAGAGCGAGGTATGTAGGCGGTGCTACAGAGTTCTTGAAG
TGGTGGCCTAACTACGGCTACACTAGAAGAACAGTATTTGGTATCTGCGCTCTGCTGAAGCCAGTTACCT
TCGGAAAAAGAGTTGGTAGCTCTTGATCCGGCAAACAAACCACCGCTGGTAGCGGTGGTTTTTTTGTTTG
CAAGCAGCAGATTACGCGCAGAAAAAAAGGATCTCAAGAAGATCCTTTGATCTTTTCTACGGGGTCTGAC
GCTCAGTGGAACGAAAACTCACGTTAAGGGATTTTGGTCATGAGATTATCAAAAAGGATCTTCACCTAGA
TCCTTTTAAATTAAAAATGAAGTTTTAAATCAATCTAAAGTATATATGAGTAAACTTGGTCTGACAGTTA
CCAATGCTTAATCAGTGAGGCACCTATCTCAGCGATCTGTCTATTTCGTTCATCCATAGTTGCCTGACTC
CCCGTCGTGTAGATAACTACGATACGGGAGGGCTTACCATCTGGCCCCAGTGCTGCAATGATACCGCGAG
ACCCACGCTCACCGGCTCCAGATTTATCAGCAATAAACCAGCCAGCCGGAAGGGCCGAGCGCAGAAGTGG
TCCTGCAACTTTATCCGCCTCCATCCAGTCTATTAATTGTTGCCGGGAAGCTAGAGTAAGTAGTTCGCCA
GTTAATAGTTTGCGCAACGTTGTTGCCATTGCTACAGGCATCGTGGTGTCACGCTCGTCGTTTGGTATGG
CTTCATTCAGCTCCGGTTCCCAACGATCAAGGCGAGTTACATGATCCCCCATGTTGTGCAAAAAAGCGGT
TAGCTCCTTCGGTCCTCCGATCGTTGTCAGAAGTAAGTTGGCCGCAGTGTTATCACTCATGGTTATGGCA
GCACTGCATAATTCTCTTACTGTCATGCCATCCGTAAGATGCTTTTCTGTGACTGGTGAGTACTCAACCA
AGTCATTCTGAGAATAGTGTATGCGGCGACCGAGTTGCTCTTGCCCGGCGTCAATACGGGATAATACCGC
GCCACATAGCAGAACTTTAAAAGTGCTCATCATTGGAAAACGTTCTTCGGGGCGAAAACTCTCAAGGATC
TTACCGCTGTTGAGATCCAGTTCGATGTAACCCACTCGTGCACCCAACTGATCTTCAGCATCTTTTACTT
TCACCAGCGTTTCTGGGTGAGCAAAAACAGGAAGGCAAAATGCCGCAAAAAAGGGAATAAGGGCGACACG
GAAATGTTGAATACTCATACTCTTCCTTTTTCAATATTATTGAAGCATTTATCAGGGTTATTGTCTCATG
AGCGGATACATATTTGAATGTATTTAGAAAAATAAACAAATAGGGGTTCCGCGCACATTTCCCCGAAAAG
TGCCACCTAAATTGTAAGCGTTAATATTTTGTTAAAATTCGCGTTAAATTTTTGTTAAATCAGCTCATTT
TTTAACCAATAGGCCGAAATCGGCAAAATCCCTTATAAATCAAAAGAATAGACCGAGATAGGGT
[37 nt withheld, positions 6586-6622]
AAAGAACGTGGACTCCAACGTCAAAGG
[49 nt withheld, positions 6650-6698]
T
[91 nt withheld, positions 6700-6790]
G
[124 nt withheld, positions 6792-6915]
CCCATTCGCCATTCAGGCTGCGCAACTGTTGGGAAGGGCGATCGGTGCGGGCCTCTTCGCTATTACGCCA
GCTGGCGAAAGGGGGATGTGCTGCAAGGCGATTAAGTTGGGTAACGCCAGGGTTTTCCCAGTCACGACGT
TGTAAAACGACGGCCAGTGAGCGCGCGTAATACGACTCACTATAGGGCGAATTGGGTACCGGGCCCCCCC
TCGAGGTCGACGGTATCGGGGGAGCTCGCAGGGTCTCCATTTTGAAGCGGGAGGTTTGAACGCGCAGCCG
CCATGCCGGGGTTTTACGAGATTGTGATTAAGGTCCCCAGCGACCTTGACGAGCATCTGCCCGGCATTTC
TGACAGCTTTGTGAACTGGGTGGCCGAGAAGGAATGGGAGTTGCCGCCAGATTCTGACATGGATCTGAAT
CTGATTGAGCAGGCACCCCTGACCGTGGCCGAGAAGCTGCAGCGCGACTTTCTGACGGAATGGCGCCGTG
T
Features (pLannotate 1.2.2; 17 found; start..end, strand, type, name):
    464..1654    +  CDS            Rep52: REP52_AAV2S - Experimental evidence at protein level: Swiss-Prot protein existence level 1. Plays a critical role during packaging of viral DNA into empty capsids, where they are thought to be part of the packaging motor complex. The single stranded genomic DNA is packaged in a 3' to 5' direction and requires the association between viral DNA and Rep40. Regulates host PKA activity by interacting with host PRKX as a mechanism to interfere with helper virus propagation and to promote its own replication. From Adeno-associated virus 2 (isolate Srivastava/1982) (AAV-2).
   1674..3878    +  CDS            VP1 (sequence partly withheld): CAPSD_AAV2S - Experimental evidence at protein level: Swiss-Prot protein existence level 1. Capsid protein self-assembles to form an icosahedral capsid with a T=1 symmetry, about 22 nm in diameter, and consisting of 60 copies of three size variants of the capsid protein VP1, VP2 and VP3 which differ in their N-terminus. The capsid encapsulates the genomic ssDNA. Binds to host cell heparan sulfate and uses host ITGA5-ITGB1 as coreceptor on the cell surface to provide virion attachment to target cell. This attachment induces virion internalization predominantly through clathrin-dependent endocyt
   4033..4054    -  misc_feature   MCS (fragment): pBluescript multiple cloning site
   4228..4256    -  misc_feature   MCS (fragment): pBluescript multiple cloning site
   4269..4287    -  promoter       T3 promoter: promoter for bacteriophage T3 RNA polymerase
   4332..4348    -  protein_bind   lac operator: The lac repressor binds to the lac operator to inhibit transcription in E. coli. This inhibition can be relieved by adding lactose or isopropyl-β-D-thiogalactopyranoside (IPTG). lac repressor encoded by lacI
   4356..4386    -  promoter       lac promoter: promoter for the E. coli lac operon
   4401..4422    -  protein_bind   CAP binding site: CAP binding activates transcription in the presence of cAMP. E. coli catabolite activator protein
   4435..4527    -  CDS            lacI (fragment): lac repressor; lacI; The lac repressor binds to the lac operator to inhibit transcription in E. coli. This inhibition can be relieved by adding lactose or isopropyl-β-D-thiogalactopyranoside (IPTG).
   4710..5298    -  rep_origin     ori: high-copy-number ColE1/pMB1/pBR322/pUC origin of replication
   5469..6329    -  CDS            AmpR: β-lactamase; bla; confers resistance to ampicillin, carbenicillin, and related antibiotics
   6330..6434    -  promoter       AmpR promoter: bla
   6487..6915    -  rep_origin     f1 ori (sequence partly withheld): f1 bacteriophage origin of replication; arrow indicates direction of (+) strand synthesis
   6920..7075    -  CDS            lacZα (fragment): LacZα fragment of β-galactosidase; lacZ fragment
   7083..7101    +  promoter       T7 promoter: promoter for bacteriophage T7 RNA polymerase
   7110..7143    -  misc_feature   MCS (fragment): pBluescript multiple cloning site
   7198..7404    +  CDS            Rep68 (fragment): REP68_AAV2S - Experimental evidence at protein level: Swiss-Prot protein existence level 1. Plays an essential role in the initiation of viral DNA synthesis. Binds specifically to an inverted terminal repeat element (ITR) on the 3' and 5' ends of the viral DNA, where it cleaves a site specifically to generate a priming site for initiation of the synthesis of a complementary strand. Plays also a role as transcriptional regulator, DNA helicase and as key factor in site-specific integration of the viral genome. Inhibits the host cell cycle G1/S and G2/M transitions. These arrests may provide esse
