[The description below was written by a language model from this plasmid's Addgene catalogue record and pLannotate feature annotations shown in this document.]
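Description:
pAAV2/2 is a 7,406 bp AAV packaging (Rep/Cap) plasmid that supplies the adeno-associated virus serotype 2 replication and capsid genes in trans for production of recombinant AAV2 vectors in mammalian producer cells. The catalogue lists the backbone as pUC19 with additional elements. The annotated features include pBluescript-type multiple cloning site fragments, T3 and T7 promoters, lac promoter/operator remnants, a lacZα fragment and an f1 origin, so the bacterial portion resembles a phagemid-style cloning vector. It is maintained in E. coli through a high-copy ColE1/pUC origin and selected with ampicillin via the β-lactamase gene.

The payload is the Rep2/Cap2 cassette. The feature table marks a Rep68 fragment at the end of the numbered sequence and a Rep52 open reading frame shortly after the start. This is consistent with a rep gene spanning the origin of the circular map, although the region between these two annotations is unlabelled. Immediately downstream lies the VP1 coding sequence, which in AAV2 also gives rise to the shorter VP2 and VP3 capsid variants that assemble into the icosahedral particle. No promoters driving rep or cap are annotated, and the record does not state whether the native viral promoters are used. No inverted terminal repeats are annotated, as expected for a helper construct whose own DNA should not be packaged.

In typical use, the plasmid is co-transfected with an ITR-flanked transfer plasmid and a source of adenoviral helper functions to generate AAV2-serotype particles. The depositor recommends it as a replacement for an earlier AAV2 Rep/Cap plasmid because it consistently gives higher yields, and cautions that concentrated AAV2 preparations are prone to aggregation.
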