Addgene plasmid #232199: pAAV2/2
Purpose: AAV packaging plasmid expressing AAV2 Rep and capsid proteins
Depositing lab: Melina Fan & Addgene Research Program. Depositing organization: Addgene.
Backbone
  Vector backbone: pUC19 with additional elements
  Total vector size (bp): 7406
  Vector type: Mammalian Expression, AAV
Growth in bacteria
  Bacterial resistance: Ampicillin, 100 μg/mL
  Growth temperature: 37°C
  Growth strain: NEB Stable
  Copy number: High Copy
Gene/Insert
  Gene/Insert name: Rep2/Cap2
  Species: Parvovirus
  Cloning method: Unknown
  Sequencing primers: 5′ M13 Reverse
Terms and licenses: Academic/Nonprofit Terms; Industry Terms
Depositor comments: Addgene recommends users replace Addgene #104963 with Addgene #232199, as it consistently yields higher concentrations. Please be advised that high titers of AAV2 promote aggregation. When transitioning from Addgene #104963 to Addgene #232199, Addgene suggests increasing your final elution volume to reduce aggregation associated with a high concentration. The optimal elution volume must be empirically determined.
How to cite: pAAV2/2 was a gift from Melina Fan & Addgene Research Program (Addgene plasmid # 232199 ; http://n2t.net/addgene:232199 ; RRID:Addgene_232199)
